Addgene plasmid #136874: pEBTetBl-CLIP-Cep152
Purpose: Mammalian expression of the centrosomal protein Cep152 N-terminally fused to CLIP-tag
Depositing lab: Kai Johnsson. Depositing organization: Swiss Federal Institute of Technology (EPFL). Publication: Selective chemical crosslinking reveals a Cep57-Cep63-Cep152 centrosomal complex. Lukinavicius G, Lavogina D, Orpinell M, Umezawa K, Reymond L, Garin N, Gonczy P, Johnsson K. Curr Biol. 2013 Feb 4;23(3):265-70. doi: 10.1016/j.cub.2012.12.030. Epub 2013 Jan 17. PubMed 23333316.
Backbone
  Vector backbone: pEBTetBl
  Backbone size w/o insert (bp): 10957
  Vector type: Mammalian Expression
  Selectable markers: Blasticidin
Growth in bacteria
  Bacterial resistance: Ampicillin, 100 μg/mL
  Growth temperature: 37°C
  Growth strain: DH5alpha
  Copy number: High Copy
Gene/Insert
  Gene/Insert name: CLIP-Cep152
  Species: H. sapiens (human), Synthetic
  Insert size (bp): 5853
  Entrez Gene: CEP152 (a.k.a. MCPH4, MCPH9, SCKL5)
  Promoter: CMV-TetO2
  Tag / fusion protein: FLAG-tag / His-tag (N terminal on insert)
  Cloning method: Gateway Cloning
  Sequencing primers: 5′ CMV_Fwd; 3′ BGH_Rev
Terms and licenses: Academic/Nonprofit Terms; Industry Terms: Not Available to Industry
How to cite: pEBTetBl-CLIP-Cep152 was a gift from Kai Johnsson (Addgene plasmid # 136874 ; http://n2t.net/addgene:136874 ; RRID:Addgene_136874)
