[The description below was written by a language model from this plasmid's Addgene catalogue record and pLannotate feature annotations shown in this document.]
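Description:
pEBTetBl-CLIP-Cep152 is a large (about 16.7–16.8 kb) episomal mammalian expression plasmid built on the pEBTetBl backbone for tetracycline-regulated production of human Cep152 fused at its N-terminus to the CLIP-tag. In E. coli it is propagated through a high-copy ColE1/pUC-type origin with ampicillin resistance. In mammalian cells the Epstein-Barr virus oriP origin together with an EBNA1 coding sequence allows the plasmid to be maintained extrachromosomally. An SV40 promoter-driven blasticidin S deaminase cassette provides selection. Small remnants of EBV genes and of pBR322 tetracycline-resistance sequences appear to be backbone carry-over.

The expression cassette uses the CMV enhancer/promoter followed by two tet operator sites (CMV-TetO2). The plasmid also carries its own tetR gene, preceded by RSV and SV40 promoter elements and a rabbit β-globin intron. The repressor therefore holds the promoter off until tetracycline or doxycycline relieves it, making this a single-plasmid inducible system. Downstream lies a His tag (the catalogue also lists FLAG, which the annotation did not detect). Next comes a segment annotated as human MGMT, which corresponds to the CLIP-tag, an engineered alkyltransferase that covalently reacts with benzylcytosine-based substrates. An attB1 site left by Gateway cloning, the CEP152 open reading frame, attB2 and a bGH polyadenylation signal complete the cassette.

The associated work used selective chemical crosslinking of tagged proteins to define a Cep57-Cep63-Cep152 centrosomal complex, so the construct suits inducible labelling or crosslinking of Cep152. The depositor and sequencing-derived records share the same layout but differ by roughly 100 bp, mainly within oriP, which is annotated as a shorter fragment in the sequenced version.
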