Features (pLannotate 1.2.2; 31 found; start..end, strand, type, name):
     85..196     +  polyA_signal   bGH poly(A) signal: bovine growth hormone polyadenylation signal
    737..2526    -  rep_origin     oriP: Epstein-Barr virus oriP replication origin (Yates et al., 2000)
   2527..2745    -  CDS            gL (fragment): GL_EBVB9 - Experimental evidence at protein level: Swiss-Prot protein existence level 1. The heterodimer glycoprotein H-glycoprotein L is required for the fusion of viral and plasma membranes leading to virus entry into the host cell. Acts as a functional inhibitor of gH and maintains gH in an inhibited form. Upon binding to host integrins, gL dissociates from gH leading to activation of the viral fusion glycoproteins gB and gH. Fusion of EBV with B-lymphocytes requires the additional receptor- binding protein gp42, which forms a complex with gH/gL. The heterodimer gH/gL targets also host EPHA
   2828..4755    -  CDS            EBNA1 (fragment): Epstein-Barr nuclear antigen 1, also known as EBNA-1 crucial for latent viral infection, and for episomal amplification of vectors containing the oriP origin (Okita et al., 2013)
   4793..5137    -  CDS            BRRF2_EBVB9 (fragment): Protein inferred from homology: Swiss-Prot protein existence level 3. From Epstein-Barr virus (strain B95-8) (HHV-4) (Human herpesvirus 4).
   5140..5163    -  promoter       tet promoter (fragment): E. coli promoter for tetracycline efflux protein gene
   5276..5380    +  promoter       AmpR promoter: bla
   5381..6241    +  CDS            AmpR: β-lactamase; bla; confers resistance to ampicillin, carbenicillin, and related antibiotics
   6412..7000    +  rep_origin     ori: high-copy-number ColE1/pMB1/pBR322/pUC origin of replication
   7046..7169    -  CDS            TcR (fragment): tetracycline efflux protein; tet; confers resistance to tetracycline
   7207..7504    +  promoter       SV40 promoter: SV40 enhancer and early promoter
   7526..7908    +  CDS            BSD (fragment): blasticidin S deaminase; Aspergillus terreus BSD; confers resistance to blasticidin
   7952..8086    +  polyA_signal   SV40 poly(A) signal: SV40 polyadenylation signal
   8208..8260    -  misc_feature   bom (fragment): basis of mobility region from pBR322
   8391..8484    +  ncRNA          Retro dr1: Accession: RF00214 - Retrovirus direct repeat 1 (dr1)
   8520..8781    +  promoter       RSV promoter: Rous sarcoma virus enhancer/promoter
   8807..8867    +  promoter       SV40 promoter (fragment): SV40 early promoter
   8898..9470    +  intron         β-globin intron: intron from rabbit β-globin gene
   9525..9543    +  promoter       T7 promoter: promoter for bacteriophage T7 RNA polymerase
   9554..10174   +  CDS            tetR: TETR2_ECOLX - Experimental evidence at protein level: Swiss-Prot protein existence level 1. TetR is the repressor of the tetracycline resistance element; its N-terminal region forms a helix-turn-helix structure and binds DNA. Binding of tetracycline to TetR reduces the repressor affinity for the tetracycline resistance gene (tetA) promoter operator sites. From Escherichia coli.
  10216..10337   +  polyA_signal   SV40 poly(A) signal: SV40 polyadenylation signal
  10392..10771   +  enhancer       CMV enhancer: human cytomegalovirus immediate early enhancer
  10772..10975   +  promoter       CMV promoter: human cytomegalovirus (CMV) immediate early promoter
  10977..10996   +  promoter       PLtetO-1 promoter (fragment): modified phage lambda PL promoter with tet operator sites (Lutz and Bujard, 1997)
  10998..11017   +  promoter       PLtetO-1 promoter (fragment): modified phage lambda PL promoter with tet operator sites (Lutz and Bujard, 1997)
  11025..11058   +  promoter       TRE3GV promoter (fragment): 3rd-generation Tet-responsive promoter that can be activated by binding of Tet-On® 3G, optimized for retroviral and lentiviral vectors
  11174..11191   +  CDS            9xHis (fragment): 9xHis affinity tag
  11192..11734   +  CDS            MGMT (fragment): MGMT_HUMAN - Experimental evidence at protein level: Swiss-Prot protein existence level 1. Involved in the cellular defense against the biological effects of O6-methylguanine (O6-MeG) and O4-methylthymine (O4-MeT) in DNA. Repairs the methylated nucleobase in DNA by stoichiometrically transferring the methyl group to a cysteine residue in the enzyme. This is a suicide reaction: the enzyme is irreversibly inactivated. From Homo sapiens (Human).
  11777..11801   +  protein_bind   attB1: mutant version of attB; recombination site for the Gateway® BP reaction BP Clonase™
  11819..16780   +  CDS            CEP152: CE152_HUMAN - Also known as KIAA0912. Experimental evidence at protein level: Swiss-Prot protein existence level 1. Necessary for centrosome duplication; the function seems also to involve CEP63, CDK5RAP2 and WDR62 through a stepwise assembled complex at the centrosome that recruits CDK2 required for centriole duplication (PubMed:26297806). Acts as a molecular scaffold facilitating the interaction of PLK4 and CENPJ, 2 molecules involved in centriole formation (PubMed:21059844, PubMed:20852615). Proposed to snatch PLK4 away from PLK4:CEP92 complexes in early G1 daughter centriole and to reposit
  16800..14      -  protein_bind   attB2 (across the origin): mutant version of attB; recombination site for the Gateway® BP reaction BP Clonase™
>Addgene plasmid #136874 | pEBTetBl-CLIP-Cep152 | depositor full sequence | sequence record 264176 | Full Sequence
TTGTACAAAGTGGTGATGGCAGCTAGCGGCGCGCCCGGCCGCTCGAGTCTAGAGGGCCCGTTTAAACCCG
CTGATCAGCCTCGACTGTGCCTTCTAGTTGCCAGCCATCTGTTGTTTGCCCCTCCCCCGTGCCTTCCTTG
ACCCTGGAAGGTGCCACTCCCACTGTCCTTTCCTAATAAAATGAGGAAATTGCATCGCATTGTCTGAGTA
GGTGTCATTCTATTCTGGGGGGTGGGGTGGGGCAGGACAGCAAGGGGGAGGATTGGGAAGACAATAGCAG
GCTAGAGGATCGATCCCCGCCCCGGACGAACTAAACCTGACTACGACATCTCTGCCCCTTCTTCGCGGGG
CAGTGCATGTAATCCCTTCAGTTGGTTGGTACAACTTGCCAACTGGGCCCTGTTCCACATGTGACACGGG
GGGGGACCAAACACAAAGGGGTTCTCTGACTGTAGTTGACATCCTTATAAATGGATGTGCACATTTGCCA
ACACTGAGTGGCTTTCATCCTGGAGCAGACTTTGCAGTCTGTGGACTGCAACACAACATTGCCTTTATGT
GTAACTCTTGGCTGAAGCTCTTACACCAATGCTGGGGGACATGTACCTCCCAGGGGCCCAGGAAGACTAC
GGGAGGCTACACCAACGTCAATCAGAGGGGCCTGTGTAGCTACCGATAAGCGGACCCTCAAGAGGGCATT
AGCAATAGTGTTTATAAGGCCCCCTTGTTAACCCTAAACGGGTAGCATATGCTTCCCGGGTAGTAGTATA
TACTATCCAGACTAACCCTAATTCAATAGCATATGTTACCCAACGGGAAGCATATGCTATCGAATTAGGG
TTAGTAAAAGGGTCCTAAGGAACAGCGATATCTCCCACCCCATGAGCTGTCACGGTTTTATTTACATGGG
GTCAGGATTCCACGAGGGTAGTGAACCATTTTAGTCACAAGGGCAGTGGCTGAAGATCAAGGAGCGGGCA
GTGAACTCTCCTGAATCTTCGCCTGCTTCTTCATTCTCCTTCGTTTAGCTAATAGAATAACTGCTGAGTT
GTGAACAGTAAGGTGTATGTGAGGTGCTCGAAAACAAGGTTTCAGGTGACGCCCCCAGAATAAAATTTGG
ACGGGGGGTTCAGTGGTGGCATTGTGCTATGACACCAATATAACCCTCACAAACCCCTTGGGCAATAAAT
ACTAGTGTAGGAATGAAACATTCTGAATATCTTTAACAATAGAAATCCATGGGGTGGGGACAAGCCGTAA
AGACTGGATGTCCATCTCACACGAATTTATGGCTATGGGCAACACATAATCCTAGTGCAATATGATACTG
GGGTTATTAAGATGTGTCCCAGGCAGGGACCAAGACAGGTGAACCATGTTGTTACACTCTATTTGTAACA
AGGGGAAAGAGAGTGGACGCCGACAGCAGCGGACTCCACTGGTTGTCTCTAACACCCCCGAAAATTAAAC
GGGGCTCCACGCCAATGGGGCCCATAAACAAAGACAAGTGGCCACTCTTTTTTTTGAAATTGTGGAGTGG
GGGCACGCGTCAGCCCCCACACGCCGCCCTGCGGTTTTGGACTGTAAAATAAGGGTGTAATAACTTGGCT
GATTGTAACCCCGCTAACCACTGCGGTCAAACCACTTGCCCACAAAACCACTAATGGCACCCCGGGGAAT
ACCTGCATAAGTAGGTGGGCGGGCCAAGATAGGGGCGCGATTGCTGCGATCTGGAGGACAAATTACACAC
ACTTGCGCCTGAGCGCCAAGCACAGGGTTGTTGGTCCTCATATTCACGAGGTCGCTGAGAGCACGGTGGG
CTAATGTTGCCATGGGTAGCATATACTACCCAAATATCTGGATAGCATATGCTATCCTAATCTATATCTG
GGTAGCATAGGCTATCCTAATCTATATCTGGGTAGCATATGCTATCCTAATCTATATCTGGGTAGTATAT
GCTATCCTAATTTATATCTGGGTAGCATAGGCTATCCTAATCTATATCTGGGTAGCATATGCTATCCTAA
TCTATATCTGGGTAGTATATGCTATCCTAATCTGTATCCGGGTAGCATATGCTATCCTAATAGAGATTAG
GGTAGTATATGCTATCCTAATTTATATCTGGGTAGCATATACTACCCAAATATCTGGATAGCATATGCTA
TCCTAATCTATATCTGGGTAGCATATGCTATCCTAATCTATATCTGGGTAGCATAGGCTATCCTAATCTA
TATCTGGGTAGCATATGCTATCCTAATCTATATCTGGGTAGTATATGCTATCCTAATTTATATCTGGGTA
GCATAGGCTATCCTAATCTATATCTGGGTAGCATATGCTATCCTAATCTATATCTGGGTAGTATATGCTA
TCCTAATCTGTATCCGGGTAGCATATGCTATCCTCATGCATATACAGTCAGCATATGATACCCAGTAGTA
GAGTGGGAGTGCTATCCTTTGCATATGCCGCCACCTCCCAAGGGGGCGTGAATTTTCGCTGCTTGTCCTT
TTCCTGCTGGTTGCTCCCATTCTTAGGTGAATTTAAGGAGGCCAGGCTAAAGCCGTCGCATGTCTGATTG
CTCACCAGGTAAATGTCGCTAATGTTTTCCAACGCGAGAAGGTGTTGAGCGCGGAGCTGAGTGACGTGAC
AACATGGGTATGCCCAATTGCCCCATGTTGGGAGGACGAAAATGGTGACAAGACAGATGGCCAGAAATAC
ACCAACAGCACGCATGATGTCTACTGGGGATTTATTCTTTAGTGCGGGGGAATACACGGCTTTTAATACG
ATTGAGGGCGTCTCCTAACAAGTTACATCACTCCTGCCCTTCCTCACCCTCATCTCCATCACCTCCTTCA
TCTCCGTCATCTCCGTCATCACCCTCCGCGGCAGCCCCTTCCACCATAGGTGGAAACCAGGGAGGCAAAT
CTACTCCATCGTCAAAGCTGCACACAGTCACCCTGATATTGCAGGTAGGAGCGGGCTTTGTCATAACAAG
GTCCTTAATCGCATCCTTCAAAACCTCAGCAAATATATGAGTTTGTAAAAAGACCATGAAATAACAGACA
ATGGACTCCCTTAGCGGGCCAGGTTGTGGGCCGGGTCCAGGGGCCATTCCAAAGGGGAGACGACTCAATG
GTGTAAGACGACATTGTGGAATAGCAAGGGCAGTTCCTCGCCTTAGGTTGTAAAGGGAGGTCTTACTACC
TCCATATACGAACACACCGGCGACCCAAGTTCCTTCGTCGGTAGTCCTTTCTACGTGACTCCTAGCCAGG
AGAGCTCTTAAACCTTCTGCAATGTTCTCAAATTTCGGGTTGGAACCTCCTTGACCACGATGCTTTTCCA
AACCACCCTCCTTTTTTGCGCCCTGCCTCCATCACCCTGACCCCGGGGTCCAGTGCTTGGGCCTTCTCCT
GGGTCATCTGCGGGGCCCTGCTCTATCGCTCCCGGGGGCACGTCAGGCTCACCATCTGGGCCACCTTCTT
GGTGGTATTCAAAATAATCGGCTTCCCCTACAGGGTGGAAAAATGGCCTTCTACCTGGAGGGGGCCTGCG
CGGTGGAGACCCGGATGATGATGACTGACTACTGGGACTCCTGGGCCTCTTTTCTCCACGTCCACGACCT
CTCCCCCTGGCTCTTTCACGACTTCCCCCCCTGGCTCTTTCACGTCCTCTACCCCGGCGGCCTCCACTAC
CTCCTCGACCCCGGCCTCCACTACCTCCTCGACCCCGGCCTCCACTGCCTCCTCGACCCCGGCCTCCACC
TCCTGCTCCTGCCCCTCCTGCTCCTGCCCCTCCTCCTGCTCCTGCCCCTCCTGCCCCTCCTGCTCCTGCC
CCTCCTGCCCCTCCTGCTCCTGCCCCTCCTGCCCCTCCTGCTCCTGCCCCTCCTGCCCCTCCTCCTGCTC
CTGCCCCTCCTGCCCCTCCTCCTGCTCCTGCCCCTCCTGCCCCTCCTGCTCCTGCCCCTCCTGCCCCTCC
TGCTCCTGCCCCTCCTGCCCCTCCTGCTCCTGCCCCTCCTGCTCCTGCCCCTCCTGCTCCTGCCCCTCCT
GCTCCTGCCCCTCCTGCCCCTCCTGCCCCTCCTCCTGCTCCTGCCCCTCCTGCTCCTGCCCCTCCTGCCC
CTCCTGCCCCTCCTGCTCCTGCCCCTCCTCCTGCTCCTGCCCCTCCTGCCCCTCCTGCCCCTCCTCCTGC
TCCTGCCCCTCCTGCCCCTCCTCCTGCTCCTGCCCCTCCTCCTGCTCCTGCCCCTCCTGCCCCTCCTGCC
CCTCCTCCTGCTCCTGCCCCTCCTGCCCCTCCTCCTGCTCCTGCCCCTCCTCCTGCTCCTGCCCCTCCTG
CCCCTCCTGCCCCTCCTCCTGCTCCTGCCCCTCCTCCTGCTCCTGCCCCTCCTGCCCCTCCTGCCCCTCC
TGCCCCTCCTCCTGCTCCTGCCCCTCCTCCTGCTCCTGCCCCTCCTGCTCCTGCCCCTCCCGCTCCTGCT
CCTGCTCCTGTTCCACCGTGGGTCCCTTTGCAGCCAATGCAACTTGGACGTTTTTGGGGTCTCCGGACAC
CATCTCTATGTCTTGGCCCTGATCCTGAGCCGCCCGGGGCTCCTGGTCTTCCGCCTCCTCGTCCTCGTCC
TCTTCCCCGTCCTCGTCCATGGTTATCACCCCCTCTTCTTTGAGGTCCACTGCCGCCGGAGCCTTCTGGT
CCAGATGTGTCTCCCTTCTCTCCTAGGCCATTTCCAGGTCCTGTACCTGGCCCCTCGTCAGACATGATTC
ACACTAAAAGAGATCAATAGACATCTTTATTAGACGACGCTCAGTGAATACAGGGAGTGCAGACTCCTGC
CCCCTCCAACAGCCCCCCCACCCTCATCCCCTTCATGGTCGCTGTCAGACAGATCCAGGTCTGAAAATTC
CCCATCCTCCGAACCATCCTCGTCCTCATCACCAATTACTCGCAGCCCGGAAAACTCCCGCTGAACATCC
TCAAGATTTGCGTCCTGAGCCTCAAGCCAGGCCTCAAATTCCTCGTCCCCCTTTTTGCTGGACGGTAGGG
ATGGGGATTCTCGGGACCCCTCCTCTTCCTCTTCAAGGTCACCAGACAGAGATGCTACTGGGGCAACGGA
AGAAAAGCTGGGTGCGGCCTGTGAGGATCAGCTTATCGATGATAAGCTGTCAAACATGAGAATTCTTGAA
GACGAAAGGGCCTCGTGATACGCCTATTTTTATAGGTTAATGTCATGATAATAATGGTTTCTTAGACGTC
AGGTGGCACTTTTCGGGGAAATGTGCGCGGAACCCCTATTTGTTTATTTTTCTAAATACATTCAAATATG
TATCCGCTCATGAGACAATAACCCTGATAAATGCTTCAATAATATTGAAAAAGGAAGAGTATGAGTATTC
AACATTTCCGTGTCGCCCTTATTCCCTTTTTTGCGGCATTTTGCCTTCCTGTTTTTGCTCACCCAGAAAC
GCTGGTGAAAGTAAAAGATGCTGAAGATCAGTTGGGTGCACGAGTGGGTTACATCGAACTGGATCTCAAC
AGCGGTAAGATCCTTGAGAGTTTTCGCCCCGAAGAACGTTTTCCAATGATGAGCACTTTTAAAGTTCTGC
TATGTGGCGCGGTATTATCCCGTGTTGACGCCGGGCAAGAGCAACTCGGTCGCCGCATACACTATTCTCA
GAATGACTTGGTTGAGTACTCACCAGTCACAGAAAAGCATCTTACGGATGGCATGACAGTAAGAGAATTA
TGCAGTGCTGCCATAACCATGAGTGATAACACTGCGGCCAACTTACTTCTGACAACGATCGGAGGACCGA
AGGAGCTAACCGCTTTTTTGCACAACATGGGGGATCATGTAACTCGCCTTGATCGTTGGGAACCGGAGCT
GAATGAAGCCATACCAAACGACGAGCGTGACACCACGATGCCTGCAGCAATGGCAACAACGTTGCGCAAA
CTATTAACTGGCGAACTACTTACTCTAGCTTCCCGGCAACAATTAATAGACTGGATGGAGGCGGATAAAG
TTGCAGGACCACTTCTGCGCTCGGCCCTTCCGGCTGGCTGGTTTATTGCTGATAAATCTGGAGCCGGTGA
GCGTGGGTCTCGCGGTATCATTGCAGCACTGGGGCCAGATGGTAAGCCCTCCCGTATCGTAGTTATCTAC
ACGACGGGGAGTCAGGCAACTATGGATGAACGAAATAGACAGATCGCTGAGATAGGTGCCTCACTGATTA
AGCATTGGTAACTGTCAGACCAAGTTTACTCATATATACTTTAGATTGATTTAAAACTTCATTTTTAATT
TAAAAGGATCTAGGTGAAGATCCTTTTTGATAATCTCATGACCAAAATCCCTTAACGTGAGTTTTCGTTC
CACTGAGCGTCAGACCCCGTAGAAAAGATCAAAGGATCTTCTTGAGATCCTTTTTTTCTGCGCGTAATCT
GCTGCTTGCAAACAAAAAAACCACCGCTACCAGCGGTGGTTTGTTTGCCGGATCAAGAGCTACCAACTCT
TTTTCCGAAGGTAACTGGCTTCAGCAGAGCGCAGATACCAAATACTGTCCTTCTAGTGTAGCCGTAGTTA
GGCCACCACTTCAAGAACTCTGTAGCACCGCCTACATACCTCGCTCTGCTAATCCTGTTACCAGTGGCTG
CTGCCAGTGGCGATAAGTCGTGTCTTACCGGGTTGGACTCAAGACGATAGTTACCGGATAAGGCGCAGCG
GTCGGGCTGAACGGGGGGTTCGTGCACACAGCCCAGCTTGGAGCGAACGACCTACACCGAACTGAGATAC
CTACAGCGTGAGCTATGAGAAAGCGCCACGCTTCCCGAAGGGAGAAAGGCGGACAGGTATCCGGTAAGCG
GCAGGGTCGGAACAGGAGAGCGCACGAGGGAGCTTCCAGGGGGAAACGCCTGGTATCTTTATAGTCCTGT
CGGGTTTCGCCACCTCTGACTTGAGCGTCGATTTTTGTGATGCTCGTCAGGGGGGCGGAGCCTATGGAAA
AACGCCAGCAACGCGGCCTTTTTACGGTTCCTGGCCTTTTGCTGGCCTTGAAGCTGTCCCTGATGGTCGT
CATCTACCTGCCTGGACAGCATGGCCTGCAACGCGGGCATCCCGATGCCGCCGGAAGCGAGAAGAATCAT
AATGGGGAAGGCCATCCAGCCTCGCGTCGAACTAGATGATCCGGCTGTGGAATGTGTGTCAGTTAGGGTG
TGGAAAGTCCCCAGGCTCCCCAGCAGGCAGAAGTATGCAAAGCATGCATCTCAATTAGTCAGCAACCAGG
TGTGGAAAGTCCCCAGGCTCCCCAGCAGGCAGAAGTATGCAAAGCATGCATCTCAATTAGTCAGCAACCA
TAGTCCCGCCCCTAACTCCGCCCATCCCGCCCCTAACTCCGCCCAGTTCCGCCCATTCTCCGCCCCATGG
CTGACTAATTTTTTTTATTTATGCAGAGGCCGAGGCCGCCTCGGCCTCTGAGCTATTCCAGAAGTAGTGA
GGAGGCTTTTTTGGAGGGTGACCGCCACGACCGGTATGGCCAAGCCTTTGTCTCAAGAAGAATCCACCCT
CATTGAAAGAGCAACGGCTACAATCAACAGCATCCCCATCTCTGAAGACTACAGCGTCGCCAGCGCAGCT
CTCTCTAGCGACGGCCGCATCTTCACTGGTGTCAATGTATATCATTTTACTGGGGGACCTTGTGCAGAAC
TCGTGGTGCTGGGCACTGCTGCTGCTGCGGCAGCTGGCAACCTGACTTGTATCGTCGCGATCGGAAATGA
GAACAGGGGCATCTTGAGCCCCTGCGGACGGTGCCGACAGGTGCTTCTCGATCTGCATCCTGGGATCAAA
GCCATAGTGAAGGACAGTGATGGACAGCCGACGGCAGTTGGGATTCGTGAATTGCTGCCCTCTGGTTACG
GTCCGACGCGGCCCGACGGGTCCGAGGGGGGTCGACCTCGAAACTTGTTTATTGCAGCTTATAATGGTTA
CAAATAAAGCAATAGCATCACAAATTTCACAAATAAAGCATTTTTTTCACTGCATTCTAGTTGTGGTTTG
TCCAAACTCATCAATGTATCTTATCATGTCTGGATCTGATCCGAACCCCTTCCTCGACCAATTCTCATGT
TTGACAGCTTATCATCGCAGATCCGGGCAACGTTGTTGCCATTGCTCGACCAATTCTCATGTTTGACAGC
TTATCATCGCAGATCCGTATGGTGCACTCTCAGTACAATCTGCTCTGATGCCGCATAGTTAAGCCAGTAT
CTGCTCCCTGCTTGTGTGTTGGAGGTCGCTGAGTAGTGCGCGAGCAAAATTTAAGCTACAACAAGGCAAG
GCTTGACCGACAATTGCATGAAGAATCTGCTTAGGGTTAGGCGTTTTGCGCTGCTTCGCGATGTACGGGC
CAGATATACGCGTATCTGAGGGGACTAGGGTGTGTTTAGGCGAAAAGCGGGGCTTCGGTTGTACGCGGTT
AGGAGTCCCCTCAGGATATAGTAGTTTCGCTTTTGCATAGGGAGGGGGAAATGTAGTCTTATGCAATACT
CTTGTAGTCTTGCAACATGGTAACGATGAGTTAGCAACATGCCTTACAAGGAGAGAAAAAGCACCGTGCA
TGCCGATTGGTGGAAGTAAGGTGGTACGATCGTGCCTTATTAGGAAGGCAACAGACGGGTCTGACATGGA
TTGGACGAACCACTGAATTCCGCATTGCAGAGATATTGTATTTAAGTGCCTAGCTCGATACAATAAACGC
CATTTGACCATTCACCACATTGGTGTGCACCTCCAAGCTGGCCGGGGATCCTCTAGGGCCTCTGAGCTAT
TCCAGAAGTAGTGAAGAGGCTTTTTTGGAGGCCTAGGCTTTTGCAAAAAGCTCCGGATCGATCCTGAGAA
CTTCAGGGTGAGTTTGGGGACCCTTGATTGTTCTTTCTTTTTCGCTATTGTAAAATTCATGTTATATGGA
GGGGGCAAAGTTTTCAGGGTGTTGTTTAGAATGGGAAGATGTCCCTTGTATCACCATGGACCCTCATGAT
AATTTTGTTTCTTTCACTTTCTACTCTGTTGACAACCATTGTCTCCTCTTATTTTCTTTTCATTTTCTGT
AACTTTTTCGTTAAACTTTAGCTTGCATTTGTAACGAATTTTTAAATTCACTTTTGTTTATTTGTCAGAT
TGTAAGTACTTTCTCTAATCACTTTTTTTTCAAGGCAATCAGGGTATATTATATTGTACTTCAGCACAGT
TTTAGAGAACAATTGTTATAATTAAATGATAAGGTAGAATATTTCTGCATATAAATTCTGGCTGGCGTGG
AAATATTCTTATTGGTAGAAACAACTACATCCTGGTCATCATCCTGCCTTTCTCTTTATGGTTACAATGA
TATACACTGTTTGAGATGAGGATAAAATACTCTGAGTCCAAACCGGGCCCCTCTGCTAACCATGTTCATG
CCTTCTTCTTTTTCCTACAGCTCCTGGGCAACGTGCTGGTTATTGTGCTGTCTCATCATTTTGGCAAAGA
ATTGTAATACGACTCACTATAGGGCGAATTGATATGTCTAGATTAGATAAAAGTAAAGTGATTAACAGCG
CATTAGAGCTGCTTAATGAGGTCGGAATCGAAGGTTTAACAACCCGTAAACTCGCCCAGAAGCTAGGTGT
AGAGCAGCCTACATTGTATTGGCATGTAAAAAATAAGCGGGCTTTGCTCGACGCCTTAGCCATTGAGATG
TTAGATAGGCACCATACTCACTTTTGCCCTTTAGAAGGGGAAAGCTGGCAAGATTTTTTACGTAATAACG
CTAAAAGTTTTAGATGTGCTTTACTAAGTCATCGCGATGGAGCAAAAGTACATTTAGGTACACGGCCTAC
AGAAAAACAGTATGAAACTCTCGAAAATCAATTAGCCTTTTTATGCCAACAAGGTTTTTCACTAGAGAAT
GCATTATATGCACTCAGCGCTGTGGGGCATTTTACTTTAGGTTGCGTATTGGAAGATCAAGAGCATCAAG
TCGCTAAAGAAGAAAGGGAAACACCTACTACTGATAGTATGCCGCCATTATTACGACAAGCTATCGAATT
ATTTGATCACCAAGGTGCAGAGCCAGCCTTCTTATTCGGCCTTGAATTGATCATATGCGGATTAGAAAAA
CAACTTAAATGTGAAAGTGGGTCCGCGTACAGCGGATCCCGGGAATTCAGATCTTATTAAAGCAGAACTT
GTTTATTGCAGCTTATAATGGTTACAAATAAAGCAATAGCATCACAAATTTCACAAATAAAGCATTTTTT
TCACTGCATTCTAGTTGTGGTTTGTCCAAACTCATCAATGTATCTTATCATGTCTGGTCGAATCCATGGC
GCAGAACTGGTAGGTATGGAAGATCCGCGTTGACATTGATTATTGACTAGTTATTAATAGTAATCAATTA
CGGGGTCATTAGTTCATAGCCCATATATGGAGTTCCGCGTTACATAACTTACGGTAAATGGCCCGCCTGG
CTGACCGCCCAACGACCCCCGCCCATTGACGTCAATAATGACGTATGTTCCCATAGTAACGCCAATAGGG
ACTTTCCATTGACGTCAATGGGTGGAGTATTTACGGTAAACTGCCCACTTGGCAGTACATCAAGTGTATC
ATATGCCAAGTACGCCCCCTATTGACGTCAATGACGGTAAATGGCCCGCCTGGCATTATGCCCAGTACAT
GACCTTATGGGACTTTCCTACTTGGCAGTACATCTACGTATTAGTCATCGCTATTACCATGGTGATGCGG
TTTTGGCAGTACATCAATGGGCGTGGATAGCGGTTTGACTCACGGGGATTTCCAAGTCTCCACCCCATTG
ACGTCAATGGGAGTTTGTTTTGGCACCAAAATCAACGGGACTTTCCAAAATGTCGTAACAACTCCGCCCC
ATTGACGCAAATGGGCGGTAGGCGTGTACGGTGGGAGGTCTATATAAGCAGAGCTCTCCCTATCAGTGAT
AGAGATCTCCCTATCAGTGATAGAGATCGTCGACGAGCTCGTTTAGTGAACCGTCAGATCGCCTGGAGAC
GCCATCCACGCTGTTTTGACCTCCATAGAAGACACCGGGACCGATCCAGCCTCCGGACTCTAGCGTTTAA
ACTTAAGCTTACCACCATGGATTATAAAGACGATGATGACAAGCACCACCACCACCACCACGACAAGGAT
TGTGAAATGAAACGCACCACACTGGACAGCCCTTTGGGGAAGCTGGAGCTGTCTGGTTGTGAGCAGGGTC
TGCACGAAATAATTTTTCTGGGCAAGGGGACGTCTGCAGCTGATGCCGTGGAGGTCCCAGCCCCCGCTGC
GGTTCTCGGAGGTCCGGAGCCCCTGATACAGGCTACAGCCTGGCTGAATGCCTATTTCCACCAGCCCGAG
GCTATCGAAGAGTTCCCCGTGCCGGCTCTTCACCATCCCGTTTTCCAGCAAGAGTCGTTCACCAGACAGG
TGTTATGGAAGCTGCTGAAGGTTGTGAAATTCGGAGAAGTGATTTCTGAGTCACACTTAGCAGCCCTGGT
AGGCAACCCCGCAGCCACGGCAGCAGTGAATACGGCACTGGATGGCAATCCTGTCCCTATCCTGATCCCG
TGCCACAGAGTGGTCCAGGGGGATTCGGATGTGGGGCCGTACCTTGGTGGACTGGCCGTGAAGGAATGGC
TTCTGGCCCATGAAGGCCACCGGTTGGGGAAGCCAGGCTTGGGATTCGAACTGGAGGTGCTGTTCCAGGG
CCCCGGTACCGCCATCACAAGTTTGTACAAAAAAGCAGGCTTGAAGGAATTCGGTACCATGTCATTAGAC
TTTGGCAGTGTGGCACTACCAGTGCAAAATGAAGATGAAGAGTATGACGAAGAGGACTATGAAAGAGAGA
AAGAGTTGCAGCAGTTACTCACAGACCTTCCCCATGACATGCTGGATGACGACCTCTCCTCTCCAGAGCT
CCAGTATTCGGACTGCAGCGAGGATGGCACAGACGGACAACCACATCATCCTGAGCAATTGGAGATGAGC
TGGAATGAGCAAATGCTGCCCAAATCTCAAAGTGTAAATGGCTATAATGAAATTCAGAGTTTATATGCTG
GAGAAAAATGTGGTAATGTCTGGGAAGAAAATAGAAGTAAAACTGAAGACCGACATCCTGTGTACCATCC
TGAAGAAGGTGGAGATGAAGGTGGAAGTGGTTATAGTCCTCCAAGTAAATGTGAACAGACTGATTTATAT
CACCTTCCTGAAAACTTTAGGCCATATACCAATGGTCAGAAGCAGGAATTTAATAACCAAGCAACCAATG
TAATTAAATTTTCAGATCCTCAATGGAACCATTTTCAGGGTCCCAGTTGTCAAGGTTTGGAACCGTATAA
TAAAGTGACATATAAACCTTATCAGTCTTCTGCCCAGAATAATGGCTCACCAGCCCAGGAGATAACAGGA
AGTGACACATTCGAAGGCCTGCAACAACAATTTTTAGGAGCTAATGAGAACTCTGCAGAAAATATGCAGA
TTATTCAACTTCAGGTTCTTAACAAAGCAAAAGAGAGACAACTGGAGAACTTAATTGAAAAGTTAAATGA
AAGTGAACGTCAAATTCGATATCTGAATCACCAGCTTGTAATAATAAAAGATGAAAAGGATGGTTTGACT
CTCAGCCTTCGAGAATCACAGAAACTCTTTCAGAATGGAAAAGAAAGAGAGATACAGCTTGAAGCTCAAA
TAAAAGCACTGGAGACTCAGATACAAGCATTAAAAGTCAATGAAGAACAGATGATCAAGAAGTCCAGAAC
AACTGAAATGGCTCTGGAAAGCTTGAAGCAGCAGCTGGTGGACCTTCATCATTCTGAATCACTTCAACGA
GCTAGAGAACAGCATGAGAGCATTGTTATGGGCCTCACAAAGAAGTACGAAGAGCAAGTATTGTCCTTAC
AAAAGAATTTGGATGCCACAGTCACCGCACTTAAAGAACAGGAAGACATTTGCTCTCGTCTGAAAGATCA
CGTGAAACAACTGGAAAGGAATCAAGAAGCAATCAAGTTAGAAAAGACTGAGATCATTAATAAGTTGACA
AGAAGTCTAGAGGAGAGTCAAAAGCAGTGTGCCCACTTGTTGCAGTCCGGGTCAGTACAAGAGGTGGCTC
AGCTACAGTTCCAGCTGCAGCAAGCACAGAAGGCACATGCTATGAGTGCAAACATGAACAAGGCTTTGCA
AGAAGAATTAACAGAACTAAAAGATGAAATTTCTCTCTATGAATCTGCTGCAAAACTAGGAATACATCCA
AGTGACTCAGAAGGAGAATTAAATATAGAACTCACTGAATCGTATGTGGATTTGGGTATTAAAAAGGTCA
ACTGGAAAAAATCCAAAGTTACCAGCATTGTACAAGAAGAAGACCCAAATGAAGAGCTTTCAAAAGATGA
GTTCATTCTGAAGTTAAAGGCAGAAGTACAGCGTTTGCTGGGTAGCAACTCAATGAAGCGTCATCTGGTG
TCTCAGTTACAAAATGACCTCAAAGACTGTCATAAGAAAATTGAAGATCTCCACCAAGTGAAGAAGGATG
AAAAAAGCATTGAGGTTGAGACTAAAACAGATACCTCAGAAAAACCAAAGAATCAATTATGGCCTGAGTC
TTCTACTTCTGATGTTGTCAGAGATGATATTCTGCTGCTTAAAAATGAAATTCAAGTTTTACAACAACAA
AATCAGGAACTTAAAGAAACTGAAGGAAAACTGAGAAATACAAATCAAGACTTATGTAATCAAATGAGAC
AAATGGTACAAGATTTTGACCATGACAAACAAGAAGCTGTGGATAGGTGTGAAAGGACTTATCAGCAGCA
CCATGAAGCCATGAAAACTCAAATACGTGAAAGCCTATTAGCAAAGCATGCTTTGGAGAAGCAGCAGCTC
TTTGAGGCTTATGAGAGAACTCATTTGCAACTGAGGTCTGAGTTGGATAAGTTGAATAAGGAGGTGACTG
CTGTGCAGGAATGTTACCTAGAAGTGTGCAGAGAGAAGGATAATCTAGAATTGACTCTCAGGAAGACCAC
TGAAAAGGAGCAACAGACTCAGGAGAAGATCAAAGAAAAACTCATTCAACAGCTTGAAAAGGAGTGGCAG
TCTAAGCTGGATCAAACTATAAAGGCAATGAAAAAGAAGACCTTAGATTGTGGCAGCCAAACTGACCAAG
TAACCACCAGTGATGTTATTTCCAAGAAAGAGATGGCAATTATGATAGAAGAGCAGAAGTGCACAATCCA
GCAAAACTTAGAACAAGAGAAGGACATAGCCATCAAGGGGGCTATGAAGAAACTCGAAATTGAATTGGAA
CTCAAACATTGTGAAAATATTACCAAACAGGTAGAAATAGCTGTGCAAAATGCTCATCAGCGATGGCTGG
GAGAACTACCAGAGCTGGCAGAGTATCAAGCACTTGTGAAGGCAGAACAGAAAAAGTGGGAAGAACAGCA
TGAGGTCTCTGTGAACAAAAGGATATCATTTGCTGTTTCTGAAGCTAAAGAGAAATGGAAGAGTGAGCTT
GAAAATATGAGGAAAAATATACTTCCTGGAAAGGAATTGGAAGAGAAGATTCATTCTCTTCAGAAGGAAC
TTGAGTTAAAGAACGAAGAAGTCCCTGTGGTCATCAGGGCTGAGTTAGCTAAGGCTCGGAGTGAATGGAA
CAAAGAAAAGCAAGAAGAAATCCACAGAATCCAAGAACAAAATGAGCAAGATTACCGGCAATTTTTAGAT
GATCACCGAAATAAAATTAATGAGGTGCTTGCGGCAGCTAAAGAAGACTTTATGAAACAAAAAACTGAAC
TACTTCTTCAGAAGGAGACAGAATTACAAACTTGTCTAGACCAGAGTCGTAGAGAATGGACTATGCAGGA
AGCCAAGCGGATCCAACTGGAAATCTATCAGTATGAGGAAGACATCCTGACTGTACTTGGGGTTCTTTTA
AGTGATACCCAAAAGGAGCACATCAGTGATTCTGAGGACAAGCAGCTTTTGGAAATCATGTCGACTTGTT
CTTCAAAATGGATGTCTGTGCAATATTTTGAAAAACTAAAGGGCTGCATACAGAAAGCATTTCAAGATAC
ACTTCCTCTGCTTGTAGAAAACGCTGACCCAGAATGGAAAAAGAGAAATATGGCCGAGCTCTCTAAGGAT
TCTGCCAGCCAGGGCACTGGCCAAGGAGACCCTGGACCTGCTGCTGGACACCATGCTCAGCCCTTGGCCT
TACAAGCAACAGAAGCAGAAGCTGAAGAGAATAATAAAGTTGTTGAAGAATTAATAGAAGAAAACAACGA
CATGAAGAATAAATTGGAAGAATTGCAAACACTTTGTAAAACACCACCAAGGTCATTGTCAGCAGGGGCC
ATTGAAAATGCTTGCCTGCCATGCAGTGGGGGAGCCTTGGAAGAACTTCGTGGGCAGTACATTAAAGCTG
TAAAAAAAATTAAATGTGACATGCTTCGTTATATTCAGGAGAGTAAGGAACGAGCTGCAGAAATGGTAAA
AGCAGAGGTACTGCGAGAACGTCAAGAAACCGCCCGAAAGATGCGCAAATATTATTTGATTTGCCTCCAA
CAGATTTTGCAGGATGATGGAAAAGAAGGGGCTGAGAAAAAGATTATGAATGCTGCTAGCAAACTTGCTA
CAATGGCAAAATTACTGGAAACACCTATTTCTAGTAAGTCCCAAAGCAAAACTACACAGTCAGCACTGCC
CCTAACTTCAGAGATGCTGATTGCAGTTAAAAAATCAAAAAGAAATGATGTGAATCAGAAAATACCATGT
TGTATTGAAAGCAAATCAAATAGTGTAAACACCATCACCAGAACTCTGTGCGAACAAGCTCCCAAGAGGA
GGGCAGCTTGTAACTTACAAAGGCTGTTAGAGAACTCAGAGCATCAGAGCATAAAGCATGTGGGATCCAA
AGAGACACATTTGGAATTCCAGTTTGGGGATGGTAGTTGCAAGCACCTAAACAGTTTGCCAAGGAATGTT
TCTCCTGAGTTTGTTCCTTGTGAAGGTGAAGGAGGCTTTGGTTTGCACAAGAAGAAAGACCTACTCAGTG
ATAATGGTTCTGAATCACTTCCGCATTCAGCTGCATACCCCTTTCTTGGAACCTTAGGAAATAAACCCTC
ACCTAGATGTACCCCTGGTCCTTCTGAATCAGGATGCATGCATATAACCTTTCGCGATTCTAATGAAAGA
CTTGGTTTAAAAGTATATAAATGCAATCCACTAATGGAAAGTGAAAATGCTGCATCTGAGAAAAGTCAAG
GTTTGGATGTTCAGGAACCTCCAGTAAAAGATGGAGGGGACCTTAGTGACTGCTTGGGCTGGCCTTCCAG
CAGTGCAACCTTATCCTTTGACAGTCGTGAAGCATCATTTGTACATGGTAGGCCACAAGGAACTTTGGAA
ATACCAAGTGAATCTGTTAAATCCAAACAGTTTTCACCATCCGGTTATCTTTCAGATACAGAGGAAAGTA
ATATGATTTGTCAAACAATGAAATGTCAGCGTTATCAAACTCCATACCTGTCAGAAGAAACCACGTATTT
GGAGCCAGGAAAGATCAGTGTGAATTGTGGACACCCATCTCGTCATAAGGCTGATAGATTAAAGTCAGAT
TTCAAAAAACTGAGCAGTACATTACCATCTTCAGTGTGTCAGCAGCCTTCAAGAAAATTAATTGTTCCGC
TATCTAGCCAACAAGATAGTGGCTTTGATAGCCCATTTGTTAATCTAGACTAGCTCGAGTGCGGCCGCAA
CCCAGCTTTC
