Features (pLannotate 1.2.2; 31 found; start..end, strand, type, name):
     85..196     +  polyA_signal   bGH poly(A) signal: bovine growth hormone polyadenylation signal
    737..2294    -  rep_origin     oriP (fragment): Epstein-Barr virus oriP replication origin (Yates et al., 2000)
   2407..2625    -  CDS            gL (fragment): GL_EBVB9 - Experimental evidence at protein level: Swiss-Prot protein existence level 1. The heterodimer glycoprotein H-glycoprotein L is required for the fusion of viral and plasma membranes leading to virus entry into the host cell. Acts as a functional inhibitor of gH and maintains gH in an inhibited form. Upon binding to host integrins, gL dissociates from gH leading to activation of the viral fusion glycoproteins gB and gH. Fusion of EBV with B-lymphocytes requires the additional receptor- binding protein gp42, which forms a complex with gH/gL. The heterodimer gH/gL targets also host EPHA
   2708..4633    -  CDS            EBNA1: Epstein-Barr nuclear antigen 1, also known as EBNA-1 crucial for latent viral infection, and for episomal amplification of vectors containing the oriP origin (Okita et al., 2013)
   4671..5015    -  CDS            BRRF2_EBVB9 (fragment): Protein inferred from homology: Swiss-Prot protein existence level 3. From Epstein-Barr virus (strain B95-8) (HHV-4) (Human herpesvirus 4).
   5018..5041    -  promoter       tet promoter (fragment): E. coli promoter for tetracycline efflux protein gene
   5154..5258    +  promoter       AmpR promoter: bla
   5259..6119    +  CDS            AmpR: β-lactamase; bla; confers resistance to ampicillin, carbenicillin, and related antibiotics
   6290..6878    +  rep_origin     ori: high-copy-number ColE1/pMB1/pBR322/pUC origin of replication
   6924..7047    -  CDS            TcR (fragment): tetracycline efflux protein; tet; confers resistance to tetracycline
   7085..7382    +  promoter       SV40 promoter: SV40 enhancer and early promoter
   7404..7802    +  CDS            BSD: blasticidin S deaminase; Aspergillus terreus BSD; confers resistance to blasticidin
   7846..7980    +  polyA_signal   SV40 poly(A) signal: SV40 polyadenylation signal
   8102..8154    -  misc_feature   bom (fragment): basis of mobility region from pBR322
   8285..8378    +  ncRNA          Retro dr1: Accession: RF00214 - Retrovirus direct repeat 1 (dr1)
   8414..8675    +  promoter       RSV promoter: Rous sarcoma virus enhancer/promoter
   8701..8761    +  promoter       SV40 promoter (fragment): SV40 early promoter
   8792..9364    +  intron         β-globin intron: intron from rabbit β-globin gene
   9419..9437    +  promoter       T7 promoter: promoter for bacteriophage T7 RNA polymerase
   9448..10068   +  CDS            tetR: TETR2_ECOLX - Experimental evidence at protein level: Swiss-Prot protein existence level 1. TetR is the repressor of the tetracycline resistance element; its N-terminal region forms a helix-turn-helix structure and binds DNA. Binding of tetracycline to TetR reduces the repressor affinity for the tetracycline resistance gene (tetA) promoter operator sites. From Escherichia coli.
  10110..10231   +  polyA_signal   SV40 poly(A) signal: SV40 polyadenylation signal
  10286..10665   +  enhancer       CMV enhancer: human cytomegalovirus immediate early enhancer
  10666..10869   +  promoter       CMV promoter: human cytomegalovirus (CMV) immediate early promoter
  10871..10890   +  promoter       PLtetO-1 promoter (fragment): modified phage lambda PL promoter with tet operator sites (Lutz and Bujard, 1997)
  10892..10911   +  promoter       PLtetO-1 promoter (fragment): modified phage lambda PL promoter with tet operator sites (Lutz and Bujard, 1997)
  10919..10952   +  promoter       TRE3GV promoter (fragment): 3rd-generation Tet-responsive promoter that can be activated by binding of Tet-On® 3G, optimized for retroviral and lentiviral vectors
  11068..11085   +  CDS            9xHis (fragment): 9xHis affinity tag
  11086..11628   +  CDS            MGMT (fragment): MGMT_HUMAN - Experimental evidence at protein level: Swiss-Prot protein existence level 1. Involved in the cellular defense against the biological effects of O6-methylguanine (O6-MeG) and O4-methylthymine (O4-MeT) in DNA. Repairs the methylated nucleobase in DNA by stoichiometrically transferring the methyl group to a cysteine residue in the enzyme. This is a suicide reaction: the enzyme is irreversibly inactivated. From Homo sapiens (Human).
  11671..11695   +  protein_bind   attB1: mutant version of attB; recombination site for the Gateway® BP reaction BP Clonase™
  11713..16674   +  CDS            CEP152: CE152_HUMAN - Also known as KIAA0912. Experimental evidence at protein level: Swiss-Prot protein existence level 1. Necessary for centrosome duplication; the function seems also to involve CEP63, CDK5RAP2 and WDR62 through a stepwise assembled complex at the centrosome that recruits CDK2 required for centriole duplication (PubMed:26297806). Acts as a molecular scaffold facilitating the interaction of PLK4 and CENPJ, 2 molecules involved in centriole formation (PubMed:21059844, PubMed:20852615). Proposed to snatch PLK4 away from PLK4:CEP92 complexes in early G1 daughter centriole and to reposit
  16694..14      -  protein_bind   attB2 (across the origin): mutant version of attB; recombination site for the Gateway® BP reaction BP Clonase™
>Addgene plasmid #136874 | pEBTetBl-CLIP-Cep152 | addgene full sequence | sequence record 276350 | Addgene NGS Result
TTGTACAAAGTGGTGATGGCAGCTAGCGGCGCGCCCGGCCGCTCGAGTCTAGAGGGCCCGTTTAAACCCG
CTGATCAGCCTCGACTGTGCCTTCTAGTTGCCAGCCATCTGTTGTTTGCCCCTCCCCCGTGCCTTCCTTG
ACCCTGGAAGGTGCCACTCCCACTGTCCTTTCCTAATAAAATGAGGAAATTGCATCGCATTGTCTGAGTA
GGTGTCATTCTATTCTGGGGGGTGGGGTGGGGCAGGACAGCAAGGGGGAGGATTGGGAAGACAATAGCAG
GCTAGAGGATCGATCCCCGCCCCGGACGAACTAAACCTGACTACGACATCTCTGCCCCTTCTTCGCGGGG
CAGTGCATGTAATCCCTTCAGTTGGTTGGTACAACTTGCCAACTGGGCCCTGTTCCACATGTGACACGGG
GGGGGACCAAACACAAAGGGGTTCTCTGACTGTAGTTGACATCCTTATAAATGGATGTGCACATTTGCCA
ACACTGAGTGGCTTTCATCCTGGAGCAGACTTTGCAGTCTGTGGACTGCAACACAACATTGCCTTTATGT
GTAACTCTTGGCTGAAGCTCTTACACCAATGCTGGGGGACATGTACCTCCCAGGGGCCCAGGAAGACTAC
GGGAGGCTACACCAACGTCAATCAGAGGGGCCTGTGTAGCTACCGATAAGCGGACCCTCAAGAGGGCATT
AGCAATAGTGTTTATAAGGCCCCCTTGTTAACCCTAAACGGGTAGCATATGCTTCCCGGGTAGTAGTATA
TACTATCCAGACTAACCCTAATTCAATAGCATATGTTACCCAACGGGAAGCATATGCTATCGAATTAGGG
TTAGTAAAAGGGTCCTAAGGAACAGCGATATCTCCCACCCCATGAGCTGTCACGGTTTTATTTACATGGG
GTCAGGATTCCACGAGGGTAGTGAACCATTTTAGTCACAAGGGCAGTGGCTGAAGATCAAGGAGCGGGCA
GTGAACTCTCCTGAATCTTCGCCTGCTTCTTCATTCTCCTTCGTTTAGCTAATAGAATAACTGCTGAGTT
GTGAACAGTAAGGTGTATGTGAGGTGCTCGAAAACAAGGTTTCAGGTGACGCCCCCAGAATAAAATTTGG
ACGGGGGGTTCAGTGGTGGCATTGTGCTATGACACCAATATAACCCTCACAAACCCCTTGGGCAATAAAT
ACTAGTGTAGGAATGAAACATTCTGAATATCTTTAACAATAGAAATCCATGGGGTGGGGACAAGCCGTAA
AGACTGGATGTCCATCTCACACGAATTTATGGCTATGGGCAACACATAATCCTAGTGCAATATGATACTG
GGGTTATTAAGATGTGTCCCAGGCAGGGACCAAGACAGGTGAACCATGTTGTTACACTCTATTTGTAACA
AGGGGAAAGAGAGTGGACGCCGACAGCAGCGGACTCCACTGGTTGTCTCTAACACCCCCGAAAATTAAAC
GGGGCTCCACGCCAATGGGGCCCATAAACAAAGACAAGTGGCCACTCTTTTTTTTGAAATTGTGGAGTGG
GGGCACGCGTCAGCCCCCACACGCCGCCCTGCGGTTTTGGACTGTAAAATAAGGGTGTAATAACTTGGCT
GATTGTAACCCCGCTAACCACTGCGGTCAAACCACTTGCCCACAAAACCACTAATGGCACCCCGGGGAAT
ACCTGCATAAGTAGGTGGGCGGGCCAAGATAGGGGCGCGATTGCTGCGATCTGGAGGACAAATTACACAC
ACTTGCGCCTGAGCGCCAAGCACAGGGTTGTTGGTCCTCATATTCACGAGGTCGCTGAGAGCACGGTGGG
CTAATGTTGCCATGGGTAGCATATACTACCCAAATATCTGGATAGCATATGCTATCCTAATCTATATCTG
GGTAGCATAGGCTATCCTAATCTATATCTGGGTAGTATATGCTATCCTAATCTGTATCCGGGTAGCATAT
GCTATCCTAATAGAGATTAGGGTAGTATATGCTATCCTAATTTATATCTGGGTAGCATATACTACCCAAA
TATCTGGATAGCATATGCTATCCTAATCTATATCTGGGTAGCATATGCTATCCTAATCTATATCTGGGTA
GCATAGGCTATCCTAATCTATATCTGGGTAGCATATGCTATCCTAATCTATATCTGGGTAGTATATGCTA
TCCTAATTTATATCTGGGTAGCATAGGCTATCCTAATCTATATCTGGGTAGCATATGCTATCCTAATCTA
TATCTGGGTAGTATATGCTATCCTAATCTGTATCCGGGTAGCATATGCTATCCTCATGCATATACAGTCA
GCATATGATACCCAGTAGTAGAGTGGGAGTGCTATCCTTTGCATATGCCGCCACCTCCCAAGGGGGCGTG
AATTTTCGCTGCTTGTCCTTTTCCTGCTGGTTGCTCCCATTCTTAGGTGAATTTAAGGAGGCCAGGCTAA
AGCCGTCGCATGTCTGATTGCTCACCAGGTAAATGTCGCTAATGTTTTCCAACGCGAGAAGGTGTTGAGC
GCGGAGCTGAGTGACGTGACAACATGGGTATGCCCAATTGCCCCATGTTGGGAGGACGAAAATGGTGACA
AGACAGATGGCCAGAAATACACCAACAGCACGCATGATGTCTACTGGGGATTTATTCTTTAGTGCGGGGG
AATACACGGCTTTTAATACGATTGAGGGCGTCTCCTAACAAGTTACATCACTCCTGCCCTTCCTCACCCT
CATCTCCATCACCTCCTTCATCTCCGTCATCTCCGTCATCACCCTCCGCGGCAGCCCCTTCCACCATAGG
TGGAAACCAGGGAGGCAAATCTACTCCATCGTCAAAGCTGCACACAGTCACCCTGATATTGCAGGTAGGA
GCGGGCTTTGTCATAACAAGGTCCTTAATCGCATCCTTCAAAACCTCAGCAAATATATGAGTTTGTAAAA
AGACCATGAAATAACAGACAATGGACTCCCTTAGCGGGCCAGGTTGTGGGCCGGGTCCAGGGGCCATTCC
AAAGGGGAGACGACTCAATGGTGTAAGACGACATTGTGGAATAGCAAGGGCAGTTCCTCGCCTTAGGTTG
TAAAGGGAGGTCTTACTACCTCCATATACGAACACACCGGCGACCCAAGTTCCTTCGTCGGTAGTCCTTT
CTACGTGACTCCTAGCCAGGAGAGCTCTTAAACCTTCTGCAATGTTCTCAAATTTCGGGTTGGAACCTCC
TTGACCACGATGCTTTCCAAACCACCCTCCTTTTTTGCGCCTGCCTCCATCACCCTGACCCCGGGGTCCA
GTGCTTGGGCCTTCTCCTGGGTCATCTGCGGGGCCCTGCTCTATCGCTCCCGGGGGCACGTCAGGCTCAC
CATCTGGGCCACCTTCTTGGTGGTATTCAAAATAATCGGCTTCCCCTACAGGGTGGAAAAATGGCCTTCT
ACCTGGAGGGGGCCTGCGCGGTGGAGACCCGGATGATGATGACTGACTACTGGGACTCCTGGGCCTCTTT
TCTCCACGTCCACGACCTCTCCCCCTGGCTCTTTCACGACTTCCCCCCCTGGCTCTTTCACGTCCTCTAC
CCCGGCGGCCTCCACTACCTCCTCGACCCCGGCCTCCACTACCTCCTCGACCCCGGCCTCCACTGCCTCC
TCGACCCCGGCCTCCACCTCCTGCTCCTGCCCCTCCTGCTCCTGCCCCTCCTCCTGCTCCTGCCCCTCCT
GCCCCTCCTGCTCCTGCCCCTCCTSCCCCTCCTGCTCCTGCCCCTCCTGCCCCTCCTGCTCCTGCCCCTC
CTGCCCCTCCTCCTGCTCCTGCCCCTCCTGCCCCTCCRCCTGCTCCTGCCCCTCCYGCCCCTCCTGCTCC
TGCCCCTCCTGCCCCTCCTGCTCCTGCCCCTCCTGCCCCTCCTGCTCCTGCCCCTCCTGCTCCTGCCCCT
CCTGCTCCTGCCCCTCCTGCTCCTGCCCCTCCTGCCCCTCCTGCCCCKCCTCCTGCTCCTGCCCCTCCTG
CTCCTGCCCCTCCTGCCCCTCCTGCCCCTCCTGCTCCTGCCCCTCCTCCTGCTCCTGCCCCTCCTSCYSC
TCCTGCCCCTCCTCCTGCTCCTGCCCCTCCTGCCCCTCCTCCTGCTCCTGCCCCTCCTCCTGCTCCTGCC
CCTCCTCCCCCTCCTGCCCCTCCTCCTSCTCCTGCCCCTCCTGCCCCTCCTCCTGCTCCTGCCCCTCCTC
CTGCTCCTGCCCCTCCTGCCCCTCCTGCCCCTCCTCCTGCTCCTGCCCCTCCTCCTGCTCCTGCCCCTCC
TGCCCCTCCTGCCCCTCCTGCCCCTCCTCCTGCTCCTGCCCCTCCTCCTGCTCCTGCCCCTCCTGCTCCT
GCCCCTCCCGCTCCTGCTCCTGCTCCTGTTCCACCGTGGGTCCCTTTGCAGCCAATGCAACTTGGACGTT
TTTGGGGTCTCCGGACACCATCTCTATGTCTTGGCCCTGATCCTGAGCCGCCCGGGGCTCCTGGTCTTCC
GCCTCCTCGTCCTCGTCCTCTTCCCCGTCCTCGTCCATGGTTATCACCCCCTCTTCTTTGAGGTCCACTG
CCGCCGGAGCCTTCTGGTCCAGATGTGTCTCCCTTCTCTCCTAGGCCATTTCCAGGTCCTGTACCTGGCC
CCTCGTCAGACATGATTCACACTAAAAGAGATCAATAGACATCTTTATTAGACGACGCTCAGTGAATACA
GGGAGTGCAGACTCCTGCCCCCTCCAACAGCCCCCCCACCCTCATCCCCTTCATGGTCGCTGTCAGACAG
ATCCAGGTCTGAAAATTCCCCATCCTCCGAACCATCCTCGTCCTCATCACCAATTACTCGCAGCCCGGAA
AACTCCCGCTGAACATCCTCAAGATTTGCGTCCTGAGCCTCAAGCCAGGCCTCAAATTCCTCGTCCCCCT
TTTTGCTGGACGGTAGGGATGGGGATTCTCGGGACCCCTCCTCTTCCTCTTCAAGGTCACCAGACAGAGA
TGCTACTGGGGCAACGGAAGAAAAGCTGGGTGCGGCCTGTGAGGATCAGCTTATCGATGATAAGCTGTCA
AACATGAGAATTCTTGAAGACGAAAGGGCCTCGTGATACGCCTATTTTTATAGGTTAATGTCATGATAAT
AATGGTTTCTTAGACGTCAGGTGGCACTTTTCGGGGAAATGTGCGCGGAACCCCTATTTGTTTATTTTTC
TAAATACATTCAAATATGTATCCGCTCATGAGACAATAACCCTGATAAATGCTTCAATAATATTGAAAAA
GGAAGAGTATGAGTATTCAACATTTCCGTGTCGCCCTTATTCCCTTTTTTGCGGCATTTTGCCTTCCTGT
TTTTGCTCACCCAGAAACGCTGGTGAAAGTAAAAGATGCTGAAGATCAGTTGGGTGCACGAGTGGGTTAC
ATCGAACTGGATCTCAACAGCGGTAAGATCCTTGAGAGTTTTCGCCCCGAAGAACGTTTTCCAATGATGA
GCACTTTTAAAGTTCTGCTATGTGGCGCGGTATTATCCCGTGTTGACGCCGGGCAAGAGCAACTCGGTCG
CCGCATACACTATTCTCAGAATGACTTGGTTGAGTACTCACCAGTCACAGAAAAGCATCTTACGGATGGC
ATGACAGTAAGAGAATTATGCAGTGCTGCCATAACCATGAGTGATAACACTGCGGCCAACTTACTTCTGA
CAACGATCGGAGGACCGAAGGAGCTAACCGCTTTTTTGCACAACATGGGGGATCATGTAACTCGCCTTGA
TCGTTGGGAACCGGAGCTGAATGAAGCCATACCAAACGACGAGCGTGACACCACGATGCCTGCAGCAATG
GCAACAACGTTGCGCAAACTATTAACTGGCGAACTACTTACTCTAGCTTCCCGGCAACAATTAATAGACT
GGATGGAGGCGGATAAAGTTGCAGGACCACTTCTGCGCTCGGCCCTTCCGGCTGGCTGGTTTATTGCTGA
TAAATCTGGAGCCGGTGAGCGTGGGTCTCGCGGTATCATTGCAGCACTGGGGCCAGATGGTAAGCCCTCC
CGTATCGTAGTTATCTACACGACGGGGAGTCAGGCAACTATGGATGAACGAAATAGACAGATCGCTGAGA
TAGGTGCCTCACTGATTAAGCATTGGTAACTGTCAGACCAAGTTTACTCATATATACTTTAGATTGATTT
AAAACTTCATTTTTAATTTAAAAGGATCTAGGTGAAGATCCTTTTTGATAATCTCATGACCAAAATCCCT
TAACGTGAGTTTTCGTTCCACTGAGCGTCAGACCCCGTAGAAAAGATCAAAGGATCTTCTTGAGATCCTT
TTTTTCTGCGCGTAATCTGCTGCTTGCAAACAAAAAAACCACCGCTACCAGCGGTGGTTTGTTTGCCGGA
TCAAGAGCTACCAACTCTTTTTCCGAAGGTAACTGGCTTCAGCAGAGCGCAGATACCAAATACTGTCCTT
CTAGTGTAGCCGTAGTTAGGCCACCACTTCAAGAACTCTGTAGCACCGCCTACATACCTCGCTCTGCTAA
TCCTGTTACCAGTGGCTGCTGCCAGTGGCGATAAGTCGTGTCTTACCGGGTTGGACTCAAGACGATAGTT
ACCGGATAAGGCGCAGCGGTCGGGCTGAACGGGGGGTTCGTGCACACAGCCCAGCTTGGAGCGAACGACC
TACACCGAACTGAGATACCTACAGCGTGAGCTATGAGAAAGCGCCACGCTTCCCGAAGGGAGAAAGGCGG
ACAGGTATCCGGTAAGCGGCAGGGTCGGAACAGGAGAGCGCACGAGGGAGCTTCCAGGGGGAAACGCCTG
GTATCTTTATAGTCCTGTCGGGTTTCGCCACCTCTGACTTGAGCGTCGATTTTTGTGATGCTCGTCAGGG
GGGCGGAGCCTATGGAAAAACGCCAGCAACGCGGCCTTTTTACGGTTCCTGGCCTTTTGCTGGCCTTGAA
GCTGTCCCTGATGGTCGTCATCTACCTGCCTGGACAGCATGGCCTGCAACGCGGGCATCCCGATGCCGCC
GGAAGCGAGAAGAATCATAATGGGGAAGGCCATCCAGCCTCGCGTCGAACTAGATGATCCGGCTGTGGAA
TGTGTGTCAGTTAGGGTGTGGAAAGTCCCCAGGCTCCCCAGCAGGCAGAAGTATGCAAAGCATGCATCTC
AATTAGTCAGCAACCAGGTGTGGAAAGTCCCCAGGCTCCCCAGCAGGCAGAAGTATGCAAAGCATGCATC
TCAATTAGTCAGCAACCATAGTCCCGCCCCTAACTCCGCCCATCCCGCCCCTAACTCCGCCCAGTTCCGC
CCATTCTCCGCCCCATGGCTGACTAATTTTTTTTATTTATGCAGAGGCCGAGGCCGCCTCGGCCTCTGAG
CTATTCCAGAAGTAGTGAGGAGGCTTTTTTGGAGGGTGACCGCCACGACCGGTATGGCCAAGCCTTTGTC
TCAAGAAGAATCCACCCTCATTGAAAGAGCAACGGCTACAATCAACAGCATCCCCATCTCTGAAGACTAC
AGCGTCGCCAGCGCAGCTCTCTCTAGCGACGGCCGCATCTTCACTGGTGTCAATGTATATCATTTTACTG
GGGGACCTTGTGCAGAACTCGTGGTGCTGGGCACTGCTGCTGCTGCGGCAGCTGGCAACCTGACTTGTAT
CGTCGCGATCGGAAATGAGAACAGGGGCATCTTGAGCCCCTGCGGACGGTGCCGACAGGTGCTTCTCGAT
CTGCATCCTGGGATCAAAGCCATAGTGAAGGACAGTGATGGACAGCCGACGGCAGTTGGGATTCGTGAAT
TGCTGCCCTCTGGTTATGTGTGGGAGGGCTAACGGTCCGACGCGGCCCGACGGGTCCGAGGGGGGTCGAC
CTCGAAACTTGTTTATTGCAGCTTATAATGGTTACAAATAAAGCAATAGCATCACAAATTTCACAAATAA
AGCATTTTTTTCACTGCATTCTAGTTGTGGTTTGTCCAAACTCATCAATGTATCTTATCATGTCTGGATC
TGATCCGAACCCCTTCCTCGACCAATTCTCATGTTTGACAGCTTATCATCGCAGATCCGGGCAACGTTGT
TGCCATTGCTCGACCAATTCTCATGTTTGACAGCTTATCATCGCAGATCCGTATGGTGCACTCTCAGTAC
AATCTGCTCTGATGCCGCATAGTTAAGCCAGTATCTGCTCCCTGCTTGTGTGTTGGAGGTCGCTGAGTAG
TGCGCGAGCAAAATTTAAGCTACAACAAGGCAAGGCTTGACCGACAATTGCATGAAGAATCTGCTTAGGG
TTAGGCGTTTTGCGCTGCTTCGCGATGTACGGGCCAGATATACGCGTATCTGAGGGGACTAGGGTGTGTT
TAGGCGAAAAGCGGGGCTTCGGTTGTACGCGGTTAGGAGTCCCCTCAGGATATAGTAGTTTCGCTTTTGC
ATAGGGAGGGGGAAATGTAGTCTTATGCAATACTCTTGTAGTCTTGCAACATGGTAACGATGAGTTAGCA
ACATGCCTTACAAGGAGAGAAAAAGCACCGTGCATGCCGATTGGTGGAAGTAAGGTGGTACGATCGTGCC
TTATTAGGAAGGCAACAGACGGGTCTGACATGGATTGGACGAACCACTGAATTCCGCATTGCAGAGATAT
TGTATTTAAGTGCCTAGCTCGATACAATAAACGCCATTTGACCATTCACCACATTGGTGTGCACCTCCAA
GCTGGCCGGGGATCCTCTAGGGCCTCTGAGCTATTCCAGAAGTAGTGAAGAGGCTTTTTTGGAGGCCTAG
GCTTTTGCAAAAAGCTCCGGATCGATCCTGAGAACTTCAGGGTGAGTTTGGGGACCCTTGATTGTTCTTT
CTTTTTCGCTATTGTAAAATTCATGTTATATGGAGGGGGCAAAGTTTTCAGGGTGTTGTTTAGAATGGGA
AGATGTCCCTTGTATCACCATGGACCCTCATGATAATTTTGTTTCTTTCACTTTCTACTCTGTTGACAAC
CATTGTCTCCTCTTATTTTCTTTTCATTTTCTGTAACTTTTTCGTTAAACTTTAGCTTGCATTTGTAACG
AATTTTTAAATTCACTTTTGTTTATTTGTCAGATTGTAAGTACTTTCTCTAATCACTTTTTTTTCAAGGC
AATCAGGGTATATTATATTGTACTTCAGCACAGTTTTAGAGAACAATTGTTATAATTAAATGATAAGGTA
GAATATTTCTGCATATAAATTCTGGCTGGCGTGGAAATATTCTTATTGGTAGAAACAACTACATCCTGGT
CATCATCCTGCCTTTCTCTTTATGGTTACAATGATATACACTGTTTGAGATGAGGATAAAATACTCTGAG
TCCAAACCGGGCCCCTCTGCTAACCATGTTCATGCCTTCTTCTTTTTCCTACAGCTCCTGGGCAACGTGC
TGGTTATTGTGCTGTCTCATCATTTTGGCAAAGAATTGTAATACGACTCACTATAGGGCGAATTGATATG
TCTAGATTAGATAAAAGTAAAGTGATTAACAGCGCATTAGAGCTGCTTAATGAGGTCGGAATCGAAGGTT
TAACAACCCGTAAACTCGCCCAGAAGCTAGGTGTAGAGCAGCCTACATTGTATTGGCATGTAAAAAATAA
GCGGGCTTTGCTCGACGCCTTAGCCATTGAGATGTTAGATAGGCACCATACTCACTTTTGCCCTTTAGAA
GGGGAAAGCTGGCAAGATTTTTTACGTAATAACGCTAAAAGTTTTAGATGTGCTTTACTAAGTCATCGCG
ATGGAGCAAAAGTACATTTAGGTACACGGCCTACAGAAAAACAGTATGAAACTCTCGAAAATCAATTAGC
CTTTTTATGCCAACAAGGTTTTTCACTAGAGAATGCATTATATGCACTCAGCGCTGTGGGGCATTTTACT
TTAGGTTGCGTATTGGAAGATCAAGAGCATCAAGTCGCTAAAGAAGAAAGGGAAACACCTACTACTGATA
GTATGCCGCCATTATTACGACAAGCTATCGAATTATTTGATCACCAAGGTGCAGAGCCAGCCTTCTTATT
CGGCCTTGAATTGATCATATGCGGATTAGAAAAACAACTTAAATGTGAAAGTGGGTCCGCGTACAGCGGA
TCCCGGGAATTCAGATCTTATTAAAGCAGAACTTGTTTATTGCAGCTTATAATGGTTACAAATAAAGCAA
TAGCATCACAAATTTCACAAATAAAGCATTTTTTTCACTGCATTCTAGTTGTGGTTTGTCCAAACTCATC
AATGTATCTTATCATGTCTGGTCGAATCCATGGCGCAGAACTGGTAGGTATGGAAGATCCGCGTTGACAT
TGATTATTGACTAGTTATTAATAGTAATCAATTACGGGGTCATTAGTTCATAGCCCATATATGGAGTTCC
GCGTTACATAACTTACGGTAAATGGCCCGCCTGGCTGACCGCCCAACGACCCCCGCCCATTGACGTCAAT
AATGACGTATGTTCCCATAGTAACGCCAATAGGGACTTTCCATTGACGTCAATGGGTGGAGTATTTACGG
TAAACTGCCCACTTGGCAGTACATCAAGTGTATCATATGCCAAGTACGCCCCCTATTGACGTCAATGACG
GTAAATGGCCCGCCTGGCATTATGCCCAGTACATGACCTTATGGGACTTTCCTACTTGGCAGTACATCTA
CGTATTAGTCATCGCTATTACCATGGTGATGCGGTTTTGGCAGTACATCAATGGGCGTGGATAGCGGTTT
GACTCACGGGGATTTCCAAGTCTCCACCCCATTGACGTCAATGGGAGTTTGTTTTGGCACCAAAATCAAC
GGGACTTTCCAAAATGTCGTAACAACTCCGCCCCATTGACGCAAATGGGCGGTAGGCGTGTACGGTGGGA
GGTCTATATAAGCAGAGCTCTCCCTATCAGTGATAGAGATCTCCCTATCAGTGATAGAGATCGTCGACGA
GCTCGTTTAGTGAACCGTCAGATCGCCTGGAGACGCCATCCACGCTGTTTTGACCTCCATAGAAGACACC
GGGACCGATCCAGCCTCCGGACTCTAGCGTTTAAACTTAAGCTTACCACCATGGATTATAAAGACGATGA
TGACAAGCACCACCACCACCACCACGACAAGGATTGTGAAATGAAACGCACCACACTGGACAGCCCTTTG
GGGAAGCTGGAGCTGTCTGGTTGTGAGCAGGGTCTGCACGAAATAATTTTTCTGGGCAAGGGGACGTCTG
CAGCTGATGCCGTGGAGGTCCCAGCCCCCGCTGCGGTTCTCGGAGGTCCGGAGCCCCTGATACAGGCTAC
AGCCTGGCTGAATGCCTATTTCCACCAGCCCGAGGCTATCGAAGAGTTCCCCGTGCCGGCTCTTCACCAT
CCCGTTTTCCAGCAAGAGTCGTTCACCAGACAGGTGTTATGGAAGCTGCTGAAGGTTGTGAAATTCGGAG
AAGTGATTTCTGAGTCACACTTAGCAGCCCTGGTAGGCAACCCCGCAGCCACGGCAGCAGTGAATACGGC
ACTGGATGGCAATCCTGTCCCTATCCTGATCCCGTGCCACAGAGTGGTCCAGGGGGATTCGGATGTGGGG
CCGTACCTTGGTGGACTGGCCGTGAAGGAATGGCTTCTGGCCCATGAAGGCCACCGGTTGGGGAAGCCAG
GCTTGGGATTCGAACTGGAGGTGCTGTTCCAGGGCCCCGGTACCGCCATCACAAGTTTGTACAAAAAAGC
AGGCTTGAAGGAATTCGGTACCATGTCATTAGACTTTGGCAGTGTGGCACTACCAGTGCAAAATGAAGAT
GAAGAGTATGACGAAGAGGACTATGAAAGAGAGAAAGAGTTGCAGCAGTTACTCACAGACCTTCCCCATG
ACATGCTGGATGACGACCTCTCCTCTCCAGAGCTCCAGTATTCGGACTGCAGCGAGGATGGCACAGACGG
ACAACCACATCATCCTGAGCAATTGGAGATGAGCTGGAATGAGCAAATGCTGCCCAAATCTCAAAGTGTA
AATGGCTATAATGAAATTCAGAGTTTATATGCTGGAGAAAAATGTGGTAATGTCTGGGAAGAAAATAGAA
GTAAAACTGAAGACCGACATCCTGTGTACCATCCTGAAGAAGGTGGAGATGAAGGTGGAAGTGGTTATAG
TCCTCCAAGTAAATGTGAACAGACTGATTTATATCACCTTCCTGAAAACTTTAGGCCATATACCAATGGT
CAGAAGCAGGAATTTAATAACCAAGCAACCAATGTAATTAAATTTTCAGATCCTCAATGGAACCATTTTC
AGGGTCCCAGTTGTCAAGGTTTGGAACCGTATAATAAAGTGACATATAAACCTTATCAGTCTTCTGCCCA
GAATAATGGCTCACCAGCCCAGGAGATAACAGGAAGTGACACATTCGAAGGCCTGCAACAACAATTTTTA
GGAGCTAATGAGAACTCTGCAGAAAATATGCAGATTATTCAACTTCAGGTTCTTAACAAAGCAAAAGAGA
GACAACTGGAGAACTTAATTGAAAAGTTAAATGAAAGTGAACGTCAAATTCGATATCTGAATCACCAGCT
TGTAATAATAAAAGATGAAAAGGATGGTTTGACTCTCAGCCTTCGAGAATCACAGAAACTCTTTCAGAAT
GGAAAAGAAAGAGAGATACAGCTTGAAGCTCAAATAAAAGCACTGGAGACTCAGATACAAGCATTAAAAG
TCAATGAAGAACAGATGATCAAGAAGTCCAGAACAACTGAAATGGCTCTGGAAAGCTTGAAGCAGCAGCT
GGTGGACCTTCATCATTCTGAATCACTTCAACGAGCTAGAGAACAGCATGAGAGCATTGTTATGGGCCTC
ACAAAGAAGTACGAAGAGCAAGTATTGTCCTTACAAAAGAATTTGGATGCCACAGTCACCGCACTTAAAG
AACAGGAAGACATTTGCTCTCGTCTGAAAGATCACGTGAAACAACTGGAAAGGAATCAAGAAGCAATCAA
GTTAGAAAAGACTGAGATCATTAATAAGTTGACAAGAAGTCTAGAGGAGAGTCAAAAGCAGTGTGCCCAC
TTGTTGCAGTCCGGGTCAGTACAAGAGGTGGCTCAGCTACAGTTCCAGCTGCAGCAAGCACAGAAGGCAC
ATGCTATGAGTGCAAACATGAACAAGGCTTTGCAAGAAGAATTAACAGAACTAAAAGATGAAATTTCTCT
CTATGAATCTGCTGCAAAACTAGGAATACATCCAAGTGACTCAGAAGGAGAATTAAATATAGAACTCACT
GAATCGTATGTGGATTTGGGTATTAAAAAGGTCAACTGGAAAAAATCCAAAGTTACCAGCATTGTACAAG
AAGAAGACCCAAATGAAGAGCTTTCAAAAGATGAGTTCATTCTGAAGTTAAAGGCAGAAGTACAGCGTTT
GCTGGGTAGCAACTCAATGAAGCGTCATCTGGTGTCTCAGTTACAAAATGACCTCAAAGACTGTCATAAG
AAAATTGAAGATCTCCACCAAGTGAAGAAGGATGAAAAAAGCATTGAGGTTGAGACTAAAACAGATACCT
CAGAAAAACCAAAGAATCAATTATGGCCTGAGTCTTCTACTTCTGATGTTGTCAGAGATGATATTCTGCT
GCTTAAAAATGAAATTCAAGTTTTACAACAACAAAATCAGGAACTTAAAGAAACTGAAGGAAAACTGAGA
AATACAAATCAAGACTTATGTAATCAAATGAGACAAATGGTACAAGATTTTGACCATGACAAACAAGAAG
CTGTGGATAGGTGTGAAAGGACTTATCAGCAGCACCATGAAGCCATGAAAACTCAAATACGTGAAAGCCT
ATTAGCAAAGCATGCTTTGGAGAAGCAGCAGCTCTTTGAGGCTTATGAGAGAACTCATTTGCAACTGAGG
TCTGAGTTGGATAAGTTGAATAAGGAGGTGACTGCTGTGCAGGAATGTTACCTAGAAGTGTGCAGAGAGA
AGGATAATCTAGAATTGACTCTCAGGAAGACCACTGAAAAGGAGCAACAGACTCAGGAGAAGATCAAAGA
AAAACTCATTCAACAGCTTGAAAAGGAGTGGCAGTCTAAGCTGGATCAAACTATAAAGGCAATGAAAAAG
AAGACCTTAGATTGTGGCAGCCAAACTGACCAAGTAACCACCAGTGATGTTATTTCCAAGAAAGAGATGG
CAATTATGATAGAAGAGCAGAAGTGCACAATCCAGCAAAACTTAGAACAAGAGAAGGACATAGCCATCAA
GGGGGCTATGAAGAAACTCGAAATTGAATTGGAACTCAAACATTGTGAAAATATTACCAAACAGGTAGAA
ATAGCTGTGCAAAATGCTCATCAGCGATGGCTGGGAGAACTACCAGAGCTGGCAGAGTATCAAGCACTTG
TGAAGGCAGAACAGAAAAAGTGGGAAGAACAGCATGAGGTCTCTGTGAACAAAAGGATATCATTTGCTGT
TTCTGAAGCTAAAGAGAAATGGAAGAGTGAGCTTGAAAATATGAGGAAAAATATACTTCCTGGAAAGGAA
TTGGAAGAGAAGATTCATTCTCTTCAGAAGGAACTTGAGTTAAAGAACGAAGAAGTCCCTGTGGTCATCA
GGGCTGAGTTAGCTAAGGCTCGGAGTGAATGGAACAAAGAAAAGCAAGAAGAAATCCACAGAATCCAAGA
ACAAAATGAGCAAGATTACCGGCAATTTTTAGATGATCACCGAAATAAAATTAATGAGGTGCTTGCGGCA
GCTAAAGAAGACTTTATGAAACAAAAAACTGAACTACTTCTTCAGAAGGAGACAGAATTACAAACTTGTC
TAGACCAGAGTCGTAGAGAATGGACTATGCAGGAAGCCAAGCGGATCCAACTGGAAATCTATCAGTATGA
GGAAGACATCCTGACTGTACTTGGGGTTCTTTTAAGTGATACCCAAAAGGAGCACATCAGTGATTCTGAG
GACAAGCAGCTTTTGGAAATCATGTCGACTTGTTCTTCAAAATGGATGTCTGTGCAATATTTTGAAAAAC
TAAAGGGCTGCATACAGAAAGCATTTCAAGATACACTTCCTCTGCTTGTAGAAAACGCTGACCCAGAATG
GAAAAAGAGAAATATGGCCGAGCTCTCTAAGGATTCTGCCAGCCAGGGCACTGGCCAAGGAGACCCTGGA
CCTGCTGCTGGACACCATGCTCAGCCCTTGGCCTTACAAGCAACAGAAGCAGAAGCTGAAGAGAATAATA
AAGTTGTTGAAGAATTAATAGAAGAAAACAACGACATGAAGAATAAATTGGAAGAATTGCAAACACTTTG
TAAAACACCACCAAGGTCATTGTCAGCAGGGGCCATTGAAAATGCTTGCCTGCCATGCAGTGGGGGAGCC
TTGGAAGAACTTCGTGGGCAGTACATTAAAGCTGTAAAAAAAATTAAATGTGACATGCTTCGTTATATTC
AGGAGAGTAAGGAACGAGCTGCAGAAATGGTAAAAGCAGAGGTACTGCGAGAACGTCAAGAAACCGCCCG
AAAGATGCGCAAATATTATTTGATTTGCCTCCAACAGATTTTGCAGGATGATGGAAAAGAAGGGGCTGAG
AAAAAGATTATGAATGCTGCTAGCAAACTTGCTACAATGGCAAAATTACTGGAAACACCTATTTCTAGTA
AGTCCCAAAGCAAAACTACACAGTCAGCACTGCCCCTAACTTCAGAGATGCTGATTGCAGTTAAAAAATC
AAAAAGAAATGATGTGAATCAGAAAATACCATGTTGTATTGAAAGCAAATCAAATAGTGTAAACACCATC
ACCAGAACTCTGTGCGAACAAGCTCCCAAGAGGAGGGCAGCTTGTAACTTACAAAGGCTGTTAGAGAACT
CAGAGCATCAGAGCATAAAGCATGTGGGATCCAAAGAGACACATTTGGAATTCCAGTTTGGGGATGGTAG
TTGCAAGCACCTAAACAGTTTGCCAAGGAATGTTTCTCCTGAGTTTGTTCCTTGTGAAGGTGAAGGAGGC
TTTGGTTTGCACAAGAAGAAAGACCTACTCAGTGATAATGGTTCTGAATCACTTCCGCATTCAGCTGCAT
ACCCCTTTCTTGGAACCTTAGGAAATAAACCCTCACCTAGATGTACCCCTGGTCCTTCTGAATCAGGATG
CATGCATATAACCTTTCGCGATTCTAATGAAAGACTTGGTTTAAAAGTATATAAATGCAATCCACTAATG
GAAAGTGAAAATGCTGCATCTGAGAAAAGTCAAGGTTTGGATGTTCAGGAACCTCCAGTAAAAGATGGAG
GGGACCTTAGTGACTGCTTGGGCTGGCCTTCCAGCAGTGCAACCTTATCCTTTGACAGTCGTGAAGCATC
ATTTGTACATGGTAGGCCACAAGGAACTTTGGAAATACCAAGTGAATCTGTTAAATCCAAACAGTTTTCA
CCATCCGGTTATCTTTCAGATACAGAGGAAAGTAATATGATTTGTCAAACAATGAAATGTCAGCGTTATC
AAACTCCATACCTGTCAGAAGAAACCACGTATTTGGAGCCAGGAAAGATCAGTGTGAATTGTGGACACCC
ATCTCGTCATAAGGCTGATAGATTAAAGTCAGATTTCAAAAAACTGAGCAGTACATTACCATCTTCAGTG
TGTCAGCAGCCTTCAAGAAAATTAATTGTTCCGCTATCTAGCCAACAAGATAGTGGCTTTGATAGCCCAT
TTGTTAATCTAGACTAGCTCGAGTGCGGCCGCAACCCAGCTTTC
