>Addgene plasmid #136874 | pEBTetBl-CLIP-Cep152 | depositor partial sequence | sequence record 264177 | Insert
ATGGGCGGTAGGCGTGTACGGTGGGAGGTCTATATAAGCAGAGCTCTCCCTATCAGTGATAGAGATCTCC
CTATCAGTGATAGAGATCGTCGACGAGCTCGTTTAGTGAACCGTCAGATCGCCTGGAGACGCCATCCACG
CTGTTTTGACCTCCATAGAAGACACCGGGACCGATCCAGCCTCCGGACTCTAGCGTTTAAACTTAAGCTT
ACCACCATGGATTATAAAGACGATGATGACAAGCACCACCACCACCACCACGACAAGGATTGTGAAATGA
AACGCACCACACTGGACAGCCCTTTGGGGAAGCTGGAGCTGTCTGGTTGTGAGCAGGGTCTGCACGAAAT
AATTTTTCTGGGCAAGGGGACGTCTGCAGCTGATGCCGTGGAGGTCCCAGCCCCCGCTGCGGTTCTCGGA
GGTCCGGAGCCCCTGATACAGGCTACAGCCTGGCTGAATGCCTATTTCCACCAGCCCGAGGCTATCGAAG
AGTTCCCCGTGCCGGCTCTTCACCATCCCGTTTTCCAGCAAGAGTCGTTCACCAGACAGGTGTTATGGAA
GCTGCTGAAGGTTGTGAAATTCGGAGAAGTGATTTCTGAGTCACACTTAGCAGCCCTGGTAGGCAACCCC
GCAGCCACGGCAGCAGTGAATACGGCACTGGATGGCAATCCTGTCCCTATCCTGATCCCGTGCCACAGAG
TGGTCCAGGGGGATTCGGATGTGGGGCCGTACCTTGGTGGACTGGCCGTGAAGGAATGGCTTCTGGCCCA
TGAAGGCCACCGGTTGGGGAAGCCAGGCTTGGGATTCGAACTGGAGGTGCTGTTCCAGGGCCCCGGTACC
GCCATCACAAGTTTGTACAAAAAAGCAGGCTTGAAGGAATTCGGTACCATGTCATTAGACTTTGGCAGTG
TGGCACTACCAGTGCAAAATGAAGATGAAGAGTATGACGAAGAGGACTATGAAAGAGAGAAAGAGTTGCA
GCAGTTACTCACAGACCTTCCCCATGACATGCTGGATGACGACCTCTCCTCTCCAGAGCTCCAGTATTCG
GACTGCAGCGAGGATGGCACAGACGGACAACCACATCATCCTGAGCAATTGGAGATGAGCTGGAATGAGC
AAATGCTGCCCAAATCTCAAAGTGTAAATGGCTATAATGAAATTCAGAGTTTATATGCTGGAGAAAAATG
TGGTAATGTCTGGGAAGAAAATAGAAGTAAAACTGAAGACCGACATCCTGTGTACCATCCTGAAGAAGGT
GGAGATGAAGGTGGAAGTGGTTATAGTCCTCCAAGTAAATGTGAACAGACTGATTTATATCACCTTCCTG
AAAACTTTAGGCCATATACCAATGGTCAGAAGCAGGAATTTAATAACCAAGCAACCAATGTAATTAAATT
TTCAGATCCTCAATGGAACCATTTTCAGGGTCCCAGTTGTCAAGGTTTGGAACCGTATAATAAAGTGACA
TATAAACCTTATCAGTCTTCTGCCCAGAATAATGGCTCACCAGCCCAGGAGATAACAGGAAGTGACACAT
TCGAAGGCCTGCAACAACAATTTTTAGGAGCTAATGAGAACTCTGCAGAAAATATGCAGATTATTCAACT
TCAGGTTCTTAACAAAGCAAAAGAGAGACAACTGGAGAACTTAATTGAAAAGTTAAATGAAAGTGAACGT
CAAATTCGATATCTGAATCACCAGCTTGTAATAATAAAAGATGAAAAGGATGGTTTGACTCTCAGCCTTC
GAGAATCACAGAAACTCTTTCAGAATGGAAAAGAAAGAGAGATACAGCTTGAAGCTCAAATAAAAGCACT
GGAGACTCAGATACAAGCATTAAAAGTCAATGAAGAACAGATGATCAAGAAGTCCAGAACAACTGAAATG
GCTCTGGAAAGCTTGAAGCAGCAGCTGGTGGACCTTCATCATTCTGAATCACTTCAACGAGCTAGAGAAC
AGCATGAGAGCATTGTTATGGGCCTCACAAAGAAGTACGAAGAGCAAGTATTGTCCTTACAAAAGAATTT
GGATGCCACAGTCACCGCACTTAAAGAACAGGAAGACATTTGCTCTCGTCTGAAAGATCACGTGAAACAA
CTGGAAAGGAATCAAGAAGCAATCAAGTTAGAAAAGACTGAGATCATTAATAAGTTGACAAGAAGTCTAG
AGGAGAGTCAAAAGCAGTGTGCCCACTTGTTGCAGTCCGGGTCAGTACAAGAGGTGGCTCAGCTACAGTT
CCAGCTGCAGCAAGCACAGAAGGCACATGCTATGAGTGCAAACATGAACAAGGCTTTGCAAGAAGAATTA
ACAGAACTAAAAGATGAAATTTCTCTCTATGAATCTGCTGCAAAACTAGGAATACATCCAAGTGACTCAG
AAGGAGAATTAAATATAGAACTCACTGAATCGTATGTGGATTTGGGTATTAAAAAGGTCAACTGGAAAAA
ATCCAAAGTTACCAGCATTGTACAAGAAGAAGACCCAAATGAAGAGCTTTCAAAAGATGAGTTCATTCTG
AAGTTAAAGGCAGAAGTACAGCGTTTGCTGGGTAGCAACTCAATGAAGCGTCATCTGGTGTCTCAGTTAC
AAAATGACCTCAAAGACTGTCATAAGAAAATTGAAGATCTCCACCAAGTGAAGAAGGATGAAAAAAGCAT
TGAGGTTGAGACTAAAACAGATACCTCAGAAAAACCAAAGAATCAATTATGGCCTGAGTCTTCTACTTCT
GATGTTGTCAGAGATGATATTCTGCTGCTTAAAAATGAAATTCAAGTTTTACAACAACAAAATCAGGAAC
TTAAAGAAACTGAAGGAAAACTGAGAAATACAAATCAAGACTTATGTAATCAAATGAGACAAATGGTACA
AGATTTTGACCATGACAAACAAGAAGCTGTGGATAGGTGTGAAAGGACTTATCAGCAGCACCATGAAGCC
ATGAAAACTCAAATACGTGAAAGCCTATTAGCAAAGCATGCTTTGGAGAAGCAGCAGCTCTTTGAGGCTT
ATGAGAGAACTCATTTGCAACTGAGGTCTGAGTTGGATAAGTTGAATAAGGAGGTGACTGCTGTGCAGGA
ATGTTACCTAGAAGTGTGCAGAGAGAAGGATAATCTAGAATTGACTCTCAGGAAGACCACTGAAAAGGAG
CAACAGACTCAGGAGAAGATCAAAGAAAAACTCATTCAACAGCTTGAAAAGGAGTGGCAGTCTAAGCTGG
ATCAAACTATAAAGGCAATGAAAAAGAAGACCTTAGATTGTGGCAGCCAAACTGACCAAGTAACCACCAG
TGATGTTATTTCCAAGAAAGAGATGGCAATTATGATAGAAGAGCAGAAGTGCACAATCCAGCAAAACTTA
GAACAAGAGAAGGACATAGCCATCAAGGGGGCTATGAAGAAACTCGAAATTGAATTGGAACTCAAACATT
GTGAAAATATTACCAAACAGGTAGAAATAGCTGTGCAAAATGCTCATCAGCGATGGCTGGGAGAACTACC
AGAGCTGGCAGAGTATCAAGCACTTGTGAAGGCAGAACAGAAAAAGTGGGAAGAACAGCATGAGGTCTCT
GTGAACAAAAGGATATCATTTGCTGTTTCTGAAGCTAAAGAGAAATGGAAGAGTGAGCTTGAAAATATGA
GGAAAAATATACTTCCTGGAAAGGAATTGGAAGAGAAGATTCATTCTCTTCAGAAGGAACTTGAGTTAAA
GAACGAAGAAGTCCCTGTGGTCATCAGGGCTGAGTTAGCTAAGGCTCGGAGTGAATGGAACAAAGAAAAG
CAAGAAGAAATCCACAGAATCCAAGAACAAAATGAGCAAGATTACCGGCAATTTTTAGATGATCACCGAA
ATAAAATTAATGAGGTGCTTGCGGCAGCTAAAGAAGACTTTATGAAACAAAAAACTGAACTACTTCTTCA
GAAGGAGACAGAATTACAAACTTGTCTAGACCAGAGTCGTAGAGAATGGACTATGCAGGAAGCCAAGCGG
ATCCAACTGGAAATCTATCAGTATGAGGAAGACATCCTGACTGTACTTGGGGTTCTTTTAAGTGATACCC
AAAAGGAGCACATCAGTGATTCTGAGGACAAGCAGCTTTTGGAAATCATGTCGACTTGTTCTTCAAAATG
GATGTCTGTGCAATATTTTGAAAAACTAAAGGGCTGCATACAGAAAGCATTTCAAGATACACTTCCTCTG
CTTGTAGAAAACGCTGACCCAGAATGGAAAAAGAGAAATATGGCCGAGCTCTCTAAGGATTCTGCCAGCC
AGGGCACTGGCCAAGGAGACCCTGGACCTGCTGCTGGACACCATGCTCAGCCCTTGGCCTTACAAGCAAC
AGAAGCAGAAGCTGAAGAGAATAATAAAGTTGTTGAAGAATTAATAGAAGAAAACAACGACATGAAGAAT
AAATTGGAAGAATTGCAAACACTTTGTAAAACACCACCAAGGTCATTGTCAGCAGGGGCCATTGAAAATG
CTTGCCTGCCATGCAGTGGGGGAGCCTTGGAAGAACTTCGTGGGCAGTACATTAAAGCTGTAAAAAAAAT
TAAATGTGACATGCTTCGTTATATTCAGGAGAGTAAGGAACGAGCTGCAGAAATGGTAAAAGCAGAGGTA
CTGCGAGAACGTCAAGAAACCGCCCGAAAGATGCGCAAATATTATTTGATTTGCCTCCAACAGATTTTGC
AGGATGATGGAAAAGAAGGGGCTGAGAAAAAGATTATGAATGCTGCTAGCAAACTTGCTACAATGGCAAA
ATTACTGGAAACACCTATTTCTAGTAAGTCCCAAAGCAAAACTACACAGTCAGCACTGCCCCTAACTTCA
GAGATGCTGATTGCAGTTAAAAAATCAAAAAGAAATGATGTGAATCAGAAAATACCATGTTGTATTGAAA
GCAAATCAAATAGTGTAAACACCATCACCAGAACTCTGTGCGAACAAGCTCCCAAGAGGAGGGCAGCTTG
TAACTTACAAAGGCTGTTAGAGAACTCAGAGCATCAGAGCATAAAGCATGTGGGATCCAAAGAGACACAT
TTGGAATTCCAGTTTGGGGATGGTAGTTGCAAGCACCTAAACAGTTTGCCAAGGAATGTTTCTCCTGAGT
TTGTTCCTTGTGAAGGTGAAGGAGGCTTTGGTTTGCACAAGAAGAAAGACCTACTCAGTGATAATGGTTC
TGAATCACTTCCGCATTCAGCTGCATACCCCTTTCTTGGAACCTTAGGAAATAAACCCTCACCTAGATGT
ACCCCTGGTCCTTCTGAATCAGGATGCATGCATATAACCTTTCGCGATTCTAATGAAAGACTTGGTTTAA
AAGTATATAAATGCAATCCACTAATGGAAAGTGAAAATGCTGCATCTGAGAAAAGTCAAGGTTTGGATGT
TCAGGAACCTCCAGTAAAAGATGGAGGGGACCTTAGTGACTGCTTGGGCTGGCCTTCCAGCAGTGCAACC
TTATCCTTTGACAGTCGTGAAGCATCATTTGTACATGGTAGGCCACAAGGAACTTTGGAAATACCAAGTG
AATCTGTTAAATCCAAACAGTTTTCACCATCCGGTTATCTTTCAGATACAGAGGAAAGTAATATGATTTG
TCAAACAATGAAATGTCAGCGTTATCAAACTCCATACCTGTCAGAAGAAACCACGTATTTGGAGCCAGGA
AAGATCAGTGTGAATTGTGGACACCCATCTCGTCATAAGGCTGATAGATTAAAGTCAGATTTCAAAAAAC
TGAGCAGTACATTACCATCTTCAGTGTGTCAGCAGCCTTCAAGAAAATTAATTGTTCCGCTATCTAGCCA
ACAAGATAGTGGCTTTGATAGCCCATTTGTTAATCTAGACTAG
